Addgene plasmid #244051: ALFA_mCherry_H2B
Purpose: anchoring 1xALFA-mCherry to the chromatin/nucleus
Depositing lab: Markus Affolter. Depositing organization: University of Basel. Publication: Protein manipulation using single copies of short peptide tags in cultured cells and in Drosophila melanogaster. Vigano MA, Ell CM, Kustermann MMM, Aguilar G, Matsuda S, Zhao N, Stasevich TJ, Affolter M, Pyrowolakis G. Development. 2021 Mar 16;148(6):dev191700. doi: 10.1242/dev.191700. PubMed 33593816.
Backbone
  Vector backbone: pcDNA4TO?
  Vector type: Mammalian Expression
Growth in bacteria
  Bacterial resistance: Ampicillin, 100 μg/mL
  Growth temperature: 37°C
  Growth strain: DH5alpha
  Copy number: High Copy
Gene/Insert
  Gene/Insert name: ALFA_mCherry_HIST1H2BJ
  Species: H. sapiens (human)
  Tag / fusion protein: ALFA (N terminal on insert)
  Cloning method: Restriction Enzyme; 5′ cloning site Unknown (unknown if destroyed)
Terms and licenses: Academic/Nonprofit Terms; Industry Terms: Not Available to Industry
How to cite: ALFA_mCherry_H2B was a gift from Markus Affolter (Addgene plasmid # 244051 ; http://n2t.net/addgene:244051 ; RRID:Addgene_244051)
