[The description below was written by a language model from this plasmid's Addgene catalogue record and pLannotate feature annotations shown in this document.]
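Description:
ALFA_mCherry_H2B is a mammalian expression plasmid of about 6.4 kb that produces a chromatin-anchored red fluorescent fusion protein carrying a single ALFA peptide tag. The catalogue lists the backbone only tentatively as a pcDNA4/TO-type vector. The feature table fits that assignment: the CMV enhancer and immediate early promoter are followed directly by short matches to tet operator-containing promoters, which most likely correspond to the tandem tet operator sites of a CMV/TO promoter. Such a promoter is constitutively active in ordinary cells and becomes tetracycline-regulatable only where the Tet repressor is present. Downstream lie the mCherry coding sequence and human histone H2B (HIST1H2BJ), fused in that order and terminated by the bGH polyadenylation signal. The ALFA tag is recorded as N-terminal on the insert but is too short to have been annotated; it presumably sits in the unannotated stretch just upstream of mCherry.

The plasmid is propagated in E. coli through a high-copy ColE1/pUC-type origin with ampicillin selection (AmpR under its own promoter), and it also carries an f1 origin. For selection in mammalian cells, an SV40 early promoter drives a puromycin N-acetyltransferase gene ending in the SV40 poly(A) signal. A residual fragment of a bleomycin-family resistance gene after PuroR suggests that the original marker was replaced with puromycin resistance, although the record does not say so.

Because H2B is incorporated into nucleosomes, the fusion holds ALFA-mCherry on chromatin in the nucleus. The associated work concerns protein manipulation through single copies of short peptide tags in cultured cells and Drosophila. In that context, the construct serves as a visible nuclear anchor or bait, for example to test whether binders that recognise the ALFA tag are recruited to it.
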