Features (pLannotate 1.2.2; 22 found; start..end, strand, type, name):
     28..80      -  misc_feature   bom (fragment): basis of mobility region from pBR322
    235..614     +  enhancer       CMV enhancer: human cytomegalovirus immediate early enhancer
    615..818     +  promoter       CMV promoter: human cytomegalovirus (CMV) immediate early promoter
    820..839     +  promoter       PLtetO-1 promoter (fragment): modified phage lambda PL promoter with tet operator sites (Lutz and Bujard, 1997)
    841..860     +  promoter       PLtetO-1 promoter (fragment): modified phage lambda PL promoter with tet operator sites (Lutz and Bujard, 1997)
    868..901     +  promoter       TRE3GV promoter (fragment): 3rd-generation Tet-responsive promoter that can be activated by binding of Tet-On® 3G, optimized for retroviral and lentiviral vectors
   1053..1760    +  CDS            mCherry: mCherry is a basic (constitutively fluorescent) red fluorescent protein published in 2004, derived from Discosoma sp.. It is reported to be a very rapidly-maturing monomer with low acid sensitivity.
   1767..2145    +  CDS            H2B (fragment): human histone H2B; HIST1H2BJ
   2191..2415    +  polyA_signal   bGH poly(A) signal: bovine growth hormone polyadenylation signal
   2419..2440    +  promoter       SV40 promoter (fragment): SV40 enhancer and early promoter
   2461..2889    +  rep_origin     f1 ori (sequence partly withheld): f1 bacteriophage origin of replication; arrow indicates direction of (+) strand synthesis
   2903..3232    +  promoter       SV40 promoter: SV40 enhancer and early promoter
   3295..3894    +  CDS            PuroR: puromycin N-acetyltransferase; pac from Streptomyces alboniger; confers resistance to puromycin
   3954..4112    +  CDS            ble (fragment): BLE_KLEPN - Experimental evidence at protein level: Swiss-Prot protein existence level 1. Binding protein with a strong affinity to the bleomycin family of antibiotics. Binds to CL990; an antimitotic-antibiotic compound. From Klebsiella pneumoniae.
   4107..4228    +  polyA_signal   SV40 poly(A) signal: SV40 polyadenylation signal
   4301..4317    -  protein_bind   lac operator: The lac repressor binds to the lac operator to inhibit transcription in E. coli. This inhibition can be relieved by adding lactose or isopropyl-β-D-thiogalactopyranoside (IPTG). lac repressor encoded by lacI
   4325..4355    -  promoter       lac promoter: promoter for the E. coli lac operon
   4370..4391    -  protein_bind   CAP binding site: CAP binding activates transcription in the presence of cAMP. E. coli catabolite activator protein
   4404..4496    -  CDS            lacI (fragment): lac repressor; lacI; The lac repressor binds to the lac operator to inhibit transcription in E. coli. This inhibition can be relieved by adding lactose or isopropyl-β-D-thiogalactopyranoside (IPTG).
   4679..5267    -  rep_origin     ori: high-copy-number ColE1/pMB1/pBR322/pUC origin of replication
   5438..6298    -  CDS            AmpR: β-lactamase; bla; confers resistance to ampicillin, carbenicillin, and related antibiotics
   6299..6403    -  promoter       AmpR promoter: bla
>Addgene plasmid #244051 | ALFA_mCherry_H2B | addgene full sequence | sequence record 491007 | Addgene NGS Result
GACGGATCGGGAGATCTCCCGATCCCCTATGGTGCACTCTCAGTACAATCTGCTCTGATGCCGCATAGTT
AAGCCAGTATCTGCTCCCTGCTTGTGTGTTGGAGGTCGCTGAGTAGTGCGCGAGCAAAATTTAAGCTACA
ACAAGGCAAGGCTTGACCGACAATTGCATGAAGAATCTGCTTAGGGTTAGGCGTTTTGCGCTGCTTCGCG
ATGTACGGGCCAGATATACGCGTTGACATTGATTATTGACTAGTTATTAATAGTAATCAATTACGGGGTC
ATTAGTTCATAGCCCATATATGGAGTTCCGCGTTACATAACTTACGGTAAATGGCCCGCCTGGCTGACCG
CCCAACGACCCCCGCCCATTGACGTCAATAATGACGTATGTTCCCATAGTAACGCCAATAGGGACTTTCC
ATTGACGTCAATGGGTGGAGTATTTACGGTAAACTGCCCACTTGGCAGTACATCAAGTGTATCATATGCC
AAGTACGCCCCCTATTGACGTCAATGACGGTAAATGGCCCGCCTGGCATTATGCCCAGTACATGACCTTA
TGGGACTTTCCTACTTGGCAGTACATCTACGTATTAGTCATCGCTATTACCATGGTGATGCGGTTTTGGC
AGTACATCAATGGGCGTGGATAGCGGTTTGACTCACGGGGATTTCCAAGTCTCCACCCCATTGACGTCAA
TGGGAGTTTGTTTTGGCACCAAAATCAACGGGACTTTCCAAAATGTCGTAACAACTCCGCCCCATTGACG
CAAATGGGCGGTAGGCGTGTACGGTGGGAGGTCTATATAAGCAGAGCTCTCCCTATCAGTGATAGAGATC
TCCCTATCAGTGATAGAGATCGTCGACGAGCTCGTTTAGTGAACCGTCAGATCGCCTGGAGACGCCATCC
ACGCTGTTTTGACCTCCATAGAAGACACCGGGACCGATCCAGCCTCCGGACTCTAGCGTTTAAACTTAAG
CTTATCGCAATGCCATCACGTTTGGAAGAGGAACTGAGACGCCGCTTAACTGAACCTGGCCGGATCGCCA
CCATGGTGAGCAAGGGCGAGGAGGATAACATGGCCATCATCAAGGAGTTCATGCGCTTCAAGGTGCACAT
GGAGGGCTCCGTGAACGGCCACGAGTTCGAGATCGAGGGCGAGGGCGAGGGCCGCCCCTACGAGGGCACC
CAGACCGCCAAGCTGAAGGTGACCAAGGGTGGCCCCCTGCCCTTCGCCTGGGACATCCTGTCCCCTCAGT
TCATGTACGGCTCCAAGGCCTACGTGAAGCACCCCGCCGACATCCCCGACTACTTGAAGCTGTCCTTCTC
CGAGGGCTTCAAGTGGGAGCGCGTGATGAACTTCGAGGACGGCGGCGTGGTGACCGTGACCCAGGACTCC
TCCCTGCAGGACGGCGAGTTCATCTACAAGGTGAAGCTGCGCGGCACCAACTTCCCCTCCGACGGCCCCG
TAATGCAGAAGAAGACCATGGGCTGGGAGGCCTCCTCCGAGCGGATGTACCCCGAGGACGGCGCCCTGAA
GGGCGAGATCAAGCAGAGGCTGAAGCTGAAGGACGGCGGCCACTACGACGCTGAGGTCAAGACCACCTAC
AAGGCCAAGAAGCCCGTGCAGCTGCCCGGCGCCTACAACGTCAACATCAAGTTGGACATCACCTCCCACA
ACGAGGACTACACCATCGTGGAACAGTACGAACGCGCCGAGGGCCGCCACTCCACCGGCGGCATGGACGA
GCTGTACAAGGATATCATGCCAGAGCCAGCGAAGTCTGCTCCCGCCCCGAAAAAGGGCTCCAAGAAGGCG
GTGACTAAGGCGCAGAAGAAAGGCGGCAAGAAGCGCAAGCGCAGCCGCAAGGAGAGCTATTCCATCTATG
TGTACAAGGTTCTGAAGCAGGTCCACCCTGACACCGGCATTTCGTCCAAGGCCATGGGCATCATGAATTC
GTTTGTGAACGACATTTTCGAGCGCATCGCAGGTGAGGCTTCCCGCCTGGCGCATTACAACAAGCGCTCG
ACCATCACCTCCAGGGAGATCCAGACGGCCGTGCGCCTGCTGCTGCCTGGGGAGTTGGCCAAGCACGCCG
TGTCCGAGGGTACTAAGGCCATCACCAAGTACACCAGCGCTAAGTGACTCGAGTCTAGAGGGCCCGTTTA
AACCCGCTGATCAGCCTCGACTGTGCCTTCTAGTTGCCAGCCATCTGTTGTTTGCCCCTCCCCCGTGCCT
TCCTTGACCCTGGAAGGTGCCACTCCCACTGTCCTTTCCTAATAAAATGAGGAAATTGCATCGCATTGTC
TGAGTAGGTGTCATTCTATTCTGGGGGGTGGGGTGGGGCAGGACAGCAAGGGGGAGGATTGGGAAGACAA
TAGCAGGCATGCTGGGGATGCGGTGGGCTCTATGGCTTCTGAGGCGGAAAGAACCAGCTGGGGCTCTAGG
GGGTATCCCC
[124 nt withheld, positions 2461-2584]
C
[91 nt withheld, positions 2586-2676]
A
[49 nt withheld, positions 2678-2726]
CCTTTGACGTTGGAGTCCACGTTCTTT
[37 nt withheld, positions 2754-2790]
ACCCTATCTCGGTCTATTCTTTTGATTTATAAGGGATTTTGCCGATTTCGGCCTATTGGTTAAAAAATGA
GCTGATTTAACAAAAATTTAACGCGAATTAATTCTGTGGAATGTGTGTCAGTTAGGGTGTGGAAAGTCCC
CAGGCTCCCCAGCAGGCAGAAGTATGCAAAGCATGCATCTCAATTAGTCAGCAACCAGGTGTGGAAAGTC
CCCAGGCTCCCCAGCAGGCAGAAGTATGCAAAGCATGCATCTCAATTAGTCAGCAACCATAGTCCCGCCC
CTAACTCCGCCCATCCCGCCCCTAACTCCGCCCAGTTCCGCCCATTCTCCGCCCCATGGCTGACTAATTT
TTTTTATTTATGCAGAGGCCGAGGCCGCCTCTGCCTCTGAGCTATTCCAGAAGTAGTGAGGAGGCTTTTT
TGGAGGCCTAGGCTTTTGCAAAAAGCTCCCGGGAGCTTGTATATCCATTTTCGGATCTGATCAAGAGACA
GGATGAAGCTTACCATGACCGAGTACAAGCCCACGGTGCGCCTCGCCACCCGCGACGACGTCCCCAGGGC
CGTACGCACCCTCGCCGCCGCGTTCGCCGACTACCCCGCCACGCGCCACACCGTCGACCCGGACCGCCAC
ATCGAGCGGGTCACCGAGCTGCAAGAACTCTTCCTCACGCGCGTCGGGCTCGACATCGGCAAGGTGTGGG
TCGCGGACGACGGCGCCGCGGTGGCGGTCTGGACCACGCCGGAGAGCGTCGAAGCGGGGGCGGTGTTCGC
CGAGATCGGCCCGCGCATGGCCGAGTTGAGCGGTTCCCGGCTGGCCGCGCAGCAACAGATGGAAGGCCTC
CTGGCGCCGCACCGGCCCAAGGAGCCCGCGTGGTTCCTGGCCACCGTCGGCGTCTCGCCCGACCACCAGG
GCAAGGGTCTGGGCAGCGCCGTCGTGCTCCCCGGAGTGGAGGCGGCCGAGCGCGCCGGGGTGCCCGCCTT
CCTGGAGACCTCCGCGCCCCGCAACCTCCCCTTCTACGAGCGGCTCGGCTTCACCGTCACCGCCGACGTC
GAGGTGCCCGAAGGACCGCGCACCTGGTGCATGACCCGCAAGCCCGGTGCCTGACGCCCGCCCCACGACC
CGCAGCGCCCGACCGAAAGGAGCGCACGACCCCATGCATCGAAATGACCGACCAAGCGACGCCCAACCTG
CCATCACGAGATTTCGATTCCACCGCCGCCTTCTATGAAAGGTTGGGCTTCGGAATCGTTTTCCGGGACG
CCGGCTGGATGATCCTCCAGCGCGGGGATCTCATGCTGGAGTTCTTCGCCCACCCCAACTTGTTTATTGC
AGCTTATAATGGTTACAAATAAAGCAATAGCATCACAAATTTCACAAATAAAGCATTTTTTTCACTGCAT
TCTAGTTGTGGTTTGTCCAAACTCATCAATGTATCTTATCATGTCTGTATACCGTCGACCTCTAGCTAGA
GCTTGGCGTAATCATGGTCATAGCTGTTTCCTGTGTGAAATTGTTATCCGCTCACAATTCCACACAACAT
ACGAGCCGGAAGCATAAAGTGTAAAGCCTGGGGTGCCTAATGAGTGAGCTAACTCACATTAATTGCGTTG
CGCTCACTGCCCGCTTTCCAGTCGGGAAACCTGTCGTGCCAGCTGCATTAATGAATCGGCCAACGCGCGG
GGAGAGGCGGTTTGCGTATTGGGCGCTCTTCCGCTTCCTCGCTCACTGACTCGCTGCGCTCGGTCGTTCG
GCTGCGGCGAGCGGTATCAGCTCACTCAAAGGCGGTAATACGGTTATCCACAGAATCAGGGGATAACGCA
GGAAAGAACATGTGAGCAAAAGGCCAGCAAAAGGCCAGGAACCGTAAAAAGGCCGCGTTGCTGGCGTTTT
TCCATAGGCTCCGCCCCCCTGACGAGCATCACAAAAATCGACGCTCAAGTCAGAGGTGGCGAAACCCGAC
AGGACTATAAAGATACCAGGCGTTTCCCCCTGGAAGCTCCCTCGTGCGCTCTCCTGTTCCGACCCTGCCG
CTTACCGGATACCTGTCCGCCTTTCTCCCTTCGGGAAGCGTGGCGCTTTCTCATAGCTCACGCTGTAGGT
ATCTCAGTTCGGTGTAGGTCGTTCGCTCCAAGCTGGGCTGTGTGCACGAACCCCCCGTTCAGCCCGACCG
CTGCGCCTTATCCGGTAACTATCGTCTTGAGTCCAACCCGGTAAGACACGACTTATCGCCACTGGCAGCA
GCCACTGGTAACAGGATTAGCAGAGCGAGGTATGTAGGCGGTGCTACAGAGTTCTTGAAGTGGTGGCCTA
ACTACGGCTACACTAGAAGAACAGTATTTGGTATCTGCGCTCTGCTGAAGCCAGTTACCTTCGGAAAAAG
AGTTGGTAGCTCTTGATCCGGCAAACAAACCACCGCTGGTAGCGGTGGTTTTTTTGTTTGCAAGCAGCAG
ATTACGCGCAGAAAAAAAGGATCTCAAGAAGATCCTTTGATCTTTTCTACGGGGTCTGACGCTCAGTGGA
ACGAAAACTCACGTTAAGGGATTTTGGTCATGAGATTATCAAAAAGGATCTTCACCTAGATCCTTTTAAA
TTAAAAATGAAGTTTTAAATCAATCTAAAGTATATATGAGTAAACTTGGTCTGACAGTTACCAATGCTTA
ATCAGTGAGGCACCTATCTCAGCGATCTGTCTATTTCGTTCATCCATAGTTGCCTGACTCCCCGTCGTGT
AGATAACTACGATACGGGAGGGCTTACCATCTGGCCCCAGTGCTGCAATGATACCGCGAGACCCACGCTC
ACCGGCTCCAGATTTATCAGCAATAAACCAGCCAGCCGGAAGGGCCGAGCGCAGAAGTGGTCCTGCAACT
TTATCCGCCTCCATCCAGTCTATTAATTGTTGCCGGGAAGCTAGAGTAAGTAGTTCGCCAGTTAATAGTT
TGCGCAACGTTGTTGCCATTGCTACAGGCATCGTGGTGTCACGCTCGTCGTTTGGTATGGCTTCATTCAG
CTCCGGTTCCCAACGATCAAGGCGAGTTACATGATCCCCCATGTTGTGCAAAAAAGCGGTTAGCTCCTTC
GGTCCTCCGATCGTTGTCAGAAGTAAGTTGGCCGCAGTGTTATCACTCATGGTTATGGCAGCACTGCATA
ATTCTCTTACTGTCATGCCATCCGTAAGATGCTTTTCTGTGACTGGTGAGTACTCAACCAAGTCATTCTG
AGAATAGTGTATGCGGCGACCGAGTTGCTCTTGCCCGGCGTCAATACGGGATAATACCGCGCCACATAGC
AGAACTTTAAAAGTGCTCATCATTGGAAAACGTTCTTCGGGGCGAAAACTCTCAAGGATCTTACCGCTGT
TGAGATCCAGTTCGATGTAACCCACTCGTGCACCCAACTGATCTTCAGCATCTTTTACTTTCACCAGCGT
TTCTGGGTGAGCAAAAACAGGAAGGCAAAATGCCGCAAAAAAGGGAATAAGGGCGACACGGAAATGTTGA
ATACTCATACTCTTCCTTTTTCAATATTATTGAAGCATTTATCAGGGTTATTGTCTCATGAGCGGATACA
TATTTGAATGTATTTAGAAAAATAAACAAATAGGGGTTCCGCGCACATTTCCCCGAAAAGTGCCACCTGA
CGTC
